>Addgene plasmid #81223 | pHU6_chr12_FAM19A2-down-gRNA-for | depositor full sequence | sequence record 168093 | pHU6_chr12_FAM19A2-down-gRNA-for sequence 2191 bps
GACGTCGCTAGCTGTACAAAAAAGCAGGCTTTAAAGGAACCAATTCATTCGACTGGATCCAAGGTCGGGC
AGGAAGAGGGCCTATTTCCCATGATTCCTTCATATTTGCATATACGATACAAGGCTGTTAGAGAGATAAT
TAGAATTAATTTGACTGTAAACACAAAGATATTAGTACAAAATACGTGACGTAGAAAGTAATAATTTCTT
GGGTAGTTTGCAGTTTTAAAATTATGTTTTAAAATGGACTATCATATGCTTACCGTAACTTGAAAGTATT
TCGATTTCTTGGCTTTATATATCTTGTGGAAAGGACGAAACACCGCACAGTCCCATATTTCTTGGGTTTT
AGAGCTAGAAATAGCAAGTTAAAATAAGGCTAGTCCGTTATCAACTTGAAAAAGTGGCACCGAGTCGGTG
CTTTTTTTTCTCGAGGTACCTCTCTACATATGACATGTGAGCAAAAGGCCAGCAAAAGGCCAGGAACCGT
AAAAAGGCCGCGTTGCTGGCGTTTTTCCATAGGCTCCGCCCCCCTGACGAGCATCACAAAAATCGACGCT
CAAGTCAGAGGTGGCGAAACCCGACAGGACTATAAAGATACCAGGCGTTTCCCCCTGGAAGCTCCCTCGT
GCGCTCTCCTGTTCCGACCCTGCCGCTTACCGGATACCTGTCCGCCTTTCTCCCTTCGGGAAGCGTGGCG
CTTTCTCATAGCTCACGCTGTAGGTATCTCAGTTCGGTGTAGGTCGTTCGCTCCAAGCTGGGCTGTGTGC
ACGAACCCCCCGTTCAGCCCGACCGCTGCGCCTTATCCGGTAACTATCGTCTTGAGTCCAACCCGGTAAG
ACACGACTTATCGCCACTGGCAGCAGCCACTGGTAACAGGATTAGCAGAGCGAGGTATGTAGGCGGTGCT
ACAGAGTTCTTGAAGTGGTGGCCTAACTACGGCTACACTAGAAGAACAGTATTTGGTATCTGCGCTCTGC
TGAAGCCAGTTACCTTCGGAAAAAGAGTTGGTAGCTCTTGATCCGGCAAACAAACCACCGCTGGTAGCGG
TGGTTTTTTTGTTTGCAAGCAGCAGATTACGCGCAGAAAAAAAGGATCTCAAGAAGATCCTTTGATCTTT
TCTACGGGGTCTGACGCTCAGTGGAACGAAAACTCACGTTAAGGGATTTTGGTCATGAGATTATCAAAAA
GGATCTTCACCTAGATCCTTTTAAATTAAAAATGAAGTTTTAAATCAATCTAAAGTATATATGAGTAAAC
TTGGTCTGACAGTTTGCCGACTACCTTGGTGATCTCGCCTTTCACGTAGTGGACAAATTCTTCCAACTGA
TCTGCGCGCGAGGCCAAGCGATCTTCTTCTTGTCCAAGATAAGCCTGTCTAGCTTCAAGTATGACGGGCT
GATACTGGGCCGGCAGGCGCTCCATTGCCCAGTCGGCAGCGACATCCTTCGGCGCGATTTTGCCGGTTAC
TGCGCTGTACCAAATGCGGGACAACGTAAGCACTACATTTCGCTCATCGCCAGCCCAGTCGGGCGGCGAG
TTCCATAGCGTTAAGGTTTCATTTAGCGCCTCAAATAGATCCTGTTCAGGAACCGGATCAAAGAGTTCCT
CCGCCGCTGGACCTACCAAGGCAACGCTATGTTCTCTTGCTTTTGTCAGCAAGATAGCCAGATCAATGTC
GATCGTGGCTGGCTCGAAGATACCTGCAAGAATGTCATTGCGCTGCCATTCTCCAAATTGCAGTTCGCGC
TTAGCTGGATAACGCCACGGAATGATGTCGTCGTGCACAACAATGGTGACTTCTACAGCGCGGAGAATCT
CGCTCTCTCCAGGGGAAGCCGAAGTTTCCAAAAGGTCGTTGATCAAAGCTCGCCGCGTTGTTTCATCAAG
CCTTACGGTCACCGTAACCAGCAAATCAATATCACTGTGTGGCTTCAGGCCGCCATCCACTGCGGAGCCG
TACAAATGTACGGCCAGCAACGTCGGTTCGAGATGGCGCTCGATGACGCCAACTACCTCTGATAGTTGAG
TCGATACTTCGGCGATCACCGCTTCCCTCATACTCTTCCTTTTTCAATATTATTGAAGCATTTATCAGGG
TTATTGTCTCATGAGCGGATACATATTTGAATGTATTTAGAAAAATAAACAAATATGGGTTCCGCGCACA
TTTCCCCGAAAAGTGCCACCT
Features (pLannotate 1.2.2; 6 found; start..end, strand, type, name):
     13..30      +  protein_bind   attB1 (fragment): mutant version of attB; recombination site for the Gateway® BP reaction BP Clonase™
     76..316     +  promoter       U6 promoter: RNA polymerase III promoter for human U6 snRNA
    346..421     +  misc_RNA       gRNA scaffold: guide RNA scaffold for the Streptococcus pyogenes CRISPR/Cas9 system
    514..1102    -  rep_origin     ori: high-copy-number ColE1/pMB1/pBR322/pUC origin of replication
   1273..2061    -  CDS            aadA: S3AD_ECOLX - Experimental evidence at protein level: Swiss-Prot protein existence level 1. Mediates bacterial resistance to the antibiotics streptomycin and spectinomycin. From Escherichia coli.
   2062..2153    -  promoter       AmpR promoter: bla
