[The description below was written by a language model from this plasmid's Addgene catalogue record and pLannotate feature annotations shown in this document.]
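Description:
pHU6_chr12_FAM19A2-down-gRNA-for is a compact (about 2.2 kb) mammalian expression plasmid whose only payload is a single guide RNA cassette. It is built on the pHU6 backbone (described in the record as pHu6-gRNA-NT1_SpecR) and is maintained in E. coli through a high-copy ColE1/pUC-type origin. Selection relies on the aadA gene, which confers spectinomycin (and streptomycin) resistance and is driven here by the promoter normally associated with the bla ampicillin-resistance gene. A short fragment of a Gateway attB1 site lies upstream of the expression cassette, most likely a remnant of earlier cloning rather than a functional element. The plasmid carries no mammalian selection marker, reporter or Cas9 coding sequence.

The expression unit consists of the human U6 promoter, an RNA polymerase III promoter suited to producing short, uncapped transcripts, followed by a short gap that accommodates the targeting spacer and then the Streptococcus pyogenes Cas9 guide RNA scaffold. According to the record, the guide is directed to the downstream region of the human FAM19A2 locus on chromosome 12, adjacent to a pseudo-gix site, a genomic sequence resembling the natural target of the Gin serine recombinase. The "for" in the name suggests a forward-orientation guide intended to be paired with others flanking the site, although the record does not spell this out.

The associated work describes a programmable Cas9–serine recombinase fusion acting on DNA in mammalian cells, so this plasmid is typically co-transfected with a separate construct encoding that fusion protein, supplying the guide that positions it at the FAM19A2 site.
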