Addgene plasmid #81223: pHU6_chr12_FAM19A2-down-gRNA-for
Purpose: pHu6-gRNA-NT1_SpecR backbone, gRNA for targeting the downstream region of FAM19A2 locus
Depositing lab: David Liu. Depositing organization: Harvard University. Publication: A programmable Cas9-serine recombinase fusion protein that operates on DNA sequences in mammalian cells. Chaikind B, Bessen JL, Thompson DB, Hu JH, Liu DR. Nucleic Acids Res. 2016 Aug 11. pii: gkw707. 10.1093/nar/gkw707 PubMed 27515511.
Backbone
  Vector backbone: pHU6
  Backbone size w/o insert (bp): 2200
  Total vector size (bp): 2200
  Vector type: Mammalian Expression
Growth in bacteria
  Bacterial resistance: Spectinomycin, 50 μg/mL
  Growth temperature: 37°C
  Growth strain: DH5alpha
  Copy number: High Copy
Gene/Insert
  Gene/Insert name: hU6 expression of gRNA
  gRNA/shRNA sequence: Ch12 psuedo gix site at FAM19A2 locus, 62112594
  Species: H. sapiens (human)
  Promoter: U6
  Cloning method: Unknown
  Sequencing primers: 5′ AAAAAAAGCACCGACTCGGTG
Terms and licenses: Academic/Nonprofit Terms; Industry Terms: Not Available to Industry
How to cite: pHU6_chr12_FAM19A2-down-gRNA-for was a gift from David Liu (Addgene plasmid # 81223 ; http://n2t.net/addgene:81223 ; RRID:Addgene_81223)
