>Addgene plasmid #81223 | pHU6_chr12_FAM19A2-down-gRNA-for | addgene partial sequence | sequence record 168091 | hU6-F 5'-GAGGGCCTATTTCCCATGATT-3'
AGGCTGTTAGAGAGATAATTAGAATTAATTTGACTGTAAACACAAAGATATTAGTACAAAATACGTGACG
TAGAAAGTAATAATTTCTTGGGTAGTTTGCAGTTTTAAAATTATGTTTTAAAATGGACTATCATATGCTT
ACCGTAACTTGAAAGTATTTCGATTTCTTGGCTTTATATATCTTGTGGAAAGGACGAAACACCGCACAGT
CCCATATTTCTTGGGTTTTAGAGCTAGAAATAGCAAGTTAAAATAAGGCTAGTCCGTTATCAACTTGAAA
AAGTGGCACCGAGTCGGTGCTTTTTTTTCTCGAGGTACCTCTCTACATATGACATGTGAGCAAAAGGCCA
GCAAAAGGCCAGGAACCGTAAAAAGGCCGCGTTGCTGGCGTTTTTCCATAGGCTCCGCCCCCCTGACGAG
CATCACAAAAATCGACGCTCAAGTCAGAGGTGGCGAAACCCGACAGGACTATAAAGATACCAGGCGTTTC
CCCCTGGAAGCTCCCTCGTGCGCTCTCCTGTTCCGACCCTGCCGCTTACCGGATACCTGTCCGCCTTTCT
CCCTTCGGGAAGCGTGGCGCTTTCTCATAGCTCACGCTGTAGGTATCTCAGTTCGGTGTAGGTCGTTCGC
TCCAAGCTGGGCTGTGTGCACGAACCCCCCGTTCAGCCCGACCGCTGCGCCTTATCCGGTAACTATCGTC
TTGAGTCCAACCCGGTAAGACACGACTTATCGCCACTGGCAGCAGCCACTGGTAACAGGATTAGCAGAGC
GAGGTATGTAGGCGGTGCTACAGAGTTCTTGAAGTGGTGGCCTAACTACGG
