>Addgene plasmid #81223 | pHU6_chr12_FAM19A2-down-gRNA-for | addgene partial sequence | sequence record 168092 | pBR322ori-F 5'-GGGAAACGCCTGGTATCTTT-3'
CTGACTTGAGCGTCGATTTTTGTGATGCTCGTCAGGGGGGCGGAGCCTATGGAAAAACGCCAGCAACGCG
GCCTTTTTACGGTTCCTGGCCTTTTGCTGGCCTTTTGCTCACATGTCATATGTAGAGAGGTACCTCGAGA
AAAAAAAGCACCGACTCGGTGCCACTTTTTCAAGTTGATAACGGACTAGCCTTATTTTAACTTGCTATTT
CTAGCTCTAAAACCCAAGAAATATGGGACTGTGCGGTGTTTCGTCCTTTCCACAAGATATATAAAGCCAA
GAAATCGAAATACTTTCAAGTTACGGTAAGCATATGATAGTCCATTTTAAAACATAATTTTAAAACTGCA
AACTACCCAAGAAATTATTACTTTCTACGTCACGTATTTTGTACTAATATCTTTGTGTTTACAGTCAAAT
TAATTCTAATTATCTCTCTAACAGCCTTGTATCGTATATGCAAATATGAAGGAATCATGGGAAATAGGCC
CTCTTCCTGCCCGACCTTGGATCCAGTCGAATGAATTGGTTCCTTTAAAGCCTGCTTTTTTGTACAGCTA
GCGACGTCAGGTGGCACTTTTCGGGGAAATGTGCGCGGAACCCATATTTGTTTATTTTTCTAAATACATT
CAAATATGTATCCGCTCATGAGACAATAACCCTGATAAATGCTTCAATAATATTGAAAAAGGAAGAGTAT
GAGGGAAGCGGTGATCGCCGAAGTATCGACTCAACTATCAGAGGTAGTTGGCGTCATCGAGCGCCATCTC
GAACCGACGTTGCTGGCCGTACATTTGTACGGCTCCGCAGTGGATGGCGGCCTGAAGCCACACAGTGATA
T
